>Addgene plasmid #17200 | M59 pPET28a-TEV-human beta cat domains R1-C | addgene partial sequence | sequence record 22953 | T7 5'-TAATACGACTCACTATAGGG-3'
TTTTGTTTAACTTTAAGAAGGAGATATACCATGGGCAGCAGCCATCATCATCATCATCACAGCAGCGGCC
TGGTGCCGCGCGGCAGCCATATGGCTAGCATGACTGGTGGACAGCAAATGGGTCGCGGATCCGAAAACCT
GTATTTTCAGGGCAACTTGATTAACTATCAAGATGATGCAGAACTTGCCACACGTGCAATCCCTGAACTG
ACAAAACTGCTAAATGACGAGGACCAGGTGGTGGTTAATAAGGCTGCAGTTATGGTCCATCAGCTTTCTA
AAAAGGAAGCTTCCAGACACGCTATCATGCGTTCTCCTCAGATGGTGTCTGCTATTGTACGTACCATGCA
GAATACAAATGATGTAGAAACAGCTCGTTGTACCGCTGGGACCTTGCATAACCTTTCCCATCATCGTGAG
GGCTTACTGGCCATCTTTAAGTCTGGAGGCATTCCTGCCCTGGTGAAAATGCTTGGTTCACCAGTGGATT
CTGTGTTGTTTTATGCCATTACAACTCTCCACAACCTTTTATTACACCAAGAAGGAGCTAAAATGGCAGT
GCGTTTAGCTGGTGGGCTGCAGAAAATGGTTGCCTTGCTCAACAAAACAAATGTTAAATTCTTGGCTATT
ACGACAGACTGCCTTCAAATTTTAGCTTATGGCAACCAAGAAAGCAAGCTCATCATACTGGCTAGTGGTG
GACCCCAAGCTTTAGTAAATATAATGAGGACCTATACTTACGAAAAACTACTGTGGACCACAAGCAGAGT
GCTGAAGGTGCTATCTGTCTGCTCTAGTAATAAGCCGGCTATTGTAGAAGCTGGTGGAATGCAAGCTTTA
GGACTTCACCTGACAGATCCAAGTCAACGTCTTGTTCAGAACTGTCTTTGGACTCTCAGGAATCTTTCAN
ATGCTGCAACTAAACAGGAAGGGATGGAAGGTCTCCTTGGGACTCTTGTTCAGCTTCTGGGTTC
