[The description below was written by a language model from this plasmid's Addgene catalogue record.]
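Description:
M59 pPET28a-TEV-human beta cat domains R1-C is a bacterial expression plasmid built on the pET-28a backbone (about 5.4 kb without insert) and selected with kanamycin. The record lists its copy number as unknown and gives no feature table, so individual backbone elements are not itemised. pET-28a vectors generally drive the cloned gene from a T7 promoter under lac operator control, which fits the T7 primer listed for sequencing the 5′ end of the insert. With this design, the plasmid is maintained in a standard cloning strain such as DH5alpha, and protein production normally requires a host that supplies T7 RNA polymerase.

The insert is a fragment of human beta-catenin (CTNNB1) described as domains R1C, cloned between the BamHI and XhoI sites. The name suggests a truncation running from the first armadillo repeat through the C-terminal region, which would leave out the N-terminal portion of the protein, but the record does not give residue boundaries or the insert size. The coding region is arranged as an N-terminal His tag contributed by the backbone, followed by a TEV protease cleavage site and then the beta-catenin fragment. This layout allows the recombinant protein to be captured by immobilised metal affinity chromatography. The tag can then be removed with TEV protease to leave a nearly native polypeptide.

The record does not state a specific application. The design suits production of purified beta-catenin fragment in E. coli for biochemical, binding or structural studies, such as work on Wnt pathway protein interactions.
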