Addgene plasmid #17200: M59 pPET28a-TEV-human beta cat domains R1-C
Depositing lab: Randall Moon. Depositing organization: University of Washington.
Backbone
  Vector backbone: pET-28 a
  Backbone manufacturer: EMD Biosciences
  Backbone size w/o insert (bp): 5400
  Vector type: Bacterial Expression
Growth in bacteria
  Bacterial resistance: Kanamycin, 50 μg/mL
  Growth temperature: 37°C
  Growth strain: DH5alpha
  Copy number: Unknown
Gene/Insert
  Gene/Insert name: beta catenin (alt name: b-catenin)
  Species: H. sapiens (human)
  Mutation: domains R1C
  Entrez Gene: CTNNB1 (a.k.a. CTNNB, EVR7, MRD19, NEDSDV, armadillo)
  Tag / fusion protein: HIS (N terminal on backbone)
  Cloning method: Restriction Enzyme; 5′ cloning site BamHI (unknown if destroyed); 3′ cloning site XhoI (unknown if destroyed)
  Sequencing primers: 5′ T7
Terms and licenses: Academic/Nonprofit Terms; Industry Terms: Not Available to Industry
Depositor comments: Description: This is an amino terminal HIS tag, TEV protease cleavage site, then human beta catenin domains R1C, subcloned in BamHI and Xho 1 sites. Reference: Made by Ken-Ichi Takemaru.
How to cite: M59 pPET28a-TEV-human beta cat domains R1-C was a gift from Randall Moon (Addgene plasmid # 17200 ; http://n2t.net/addgene:17200 ; RRID:Addgene_17200)
